Addgene plasmid #186270: pET28b_RanWT
Purpose: Expression vector of His-RanQ69L in E.coli
Depositing lab: Masahito Ikawa. Depositing organization: The University of Osaka. Publication: RanGTP and the actin cytoskeleton keep paternal and maternal chromosomes apart during fertilization. Mori M, Yao T, Mishina T, Endoh H, Tanaka M, Yonezawa N, Shimamoto Y, Yonemura S, Yamagata K, Kitajima TS, Ikawa M. J Cell Biol. 2021 Oct 4;220(10). pii: 212591. doi: 10.1083/jcb.202012001. Epub 2021 Aug 23. PubMed 34424312.
Backbone
  Vector backbone: pET28b
  Backbone size w/o insert (bp): 5368
  Total vector size (bp): 5978
  Vector type: Bacterial Expression
Growth in bacteria
  Bacterial resistance: Kanamycin, 50 μg/mL
  Growth temperature: 30°C
  Growth strain: DH5alpha
  Copy number: Low Copy
Gene/Insert
  Gene/Insert name: GTP-binding nuclear protein Ran (alt name: Ran)
  Species: M. musculus (mouse)
  Insert size (bp): 651
  GenBank ID: NM_009391
  Entrez Gene: Ran
  Promoter: T7 promoter
  Tag / fusion protein: His tagged (N terminal on backbone)
  Cloning method: Restriction Enzyme; 5′ cloning site NdeI (not destroyed); 3′ cloning site EcoRI (not destroyed)
  Sequencing primers: 5′ TAATA CGACT CACTA TAGGG; 3′ ATGCT AGTTA TTGCT CAGCG G
Terms and licenses: Academic/Nonprofit Terms; Industry Terms: Not Available to Industry
Depositor comments: For protein expression, transform into BL21(DE3) E. coli because the pET vector system requires T7 RNA polymerase for expression. Induce with 1 mM ITPG for 2h at 28 °C.
How to cite: pET28b_RanWT was a gift from Masahito Ikawa (Addgene plasmid # 186270 ; http://n2t.net/addgene:186270 ; RRID:Addgene_186270)
