[The description below was written by a language model from this plasmid's Addgene catalogue record and pLannotate feature annotations shown in this document.]
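Description:
pET28b_RanWT is a bacterial expression plasmid built on the pET28b backbone, carrying the mouse Ran coding sequence (GTP-binding nuclear protein Ran, about 650 bp) cloned between the NdeI and EcoRI sites. The plasmid is maintained in E. coli through a ColE1/pBR322-type origin accompanied by the rop gene and bom region, consistent with its listing as low copy, and is selected with kanamycin via the aph(3')-Ia resistance gene. An f1 origin is also present. Small tetracycline-resistance fragments and similar hits in the annotation appear to be pBR322-derived backbone remnants rather than functional elements.

Expression is driven by the T7 promoter, followed by a lac operator and the T7 gene 10 ribosome binding site. The plasmid-borne lacI gene supplies repressor, so transcription is held off until IPTG is added, and it requires a host that provides T7 RNA polymerase, such as a DE3 lysogen. The Ran open reading frame is fused at its N terminus to the backbone His tag and a thrombin cleavage site, allowing metal-affinity purification and optional tag removal, and a T7 terminator closes the unit. A second His-tag sequence lies downstream of the insert, as is usual for pET28; the record lists only the N-terminal tag, so it is presumably not translated.

The record is inconsistent on one point. The name indicates wild-type Ran, while the purpose field describes His-RanQ69L, the GTPase-deficient mutant locked in the GTP-bound state. The feature table does not resolve which allele is present, so this should be checked against the sequence. Either way, the construct is for producing recombinant His-tagged Ran, deposited with a study of RanGTP and the actin cytoskeleton in keeping parental chromosomes apart during fertilization.
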