Features (pLannotate 1.2.2; 21 found; start..end, strand, type, name):
     48..476     +  rep_origin     f1 ori (sequence partly withheld): f1 bacteriophage origin of replication; arrow indicates direction of (+) strand synthesis
    529..586     +  promoter       AmpR promoter (fragment): bla
    595..1410    -  CDS            KanR: aminoglycoside phosphotransferase; aph(3')-Ia; confers resistance to kanamycin in bacteria or G418 (Geneticin®) in eukaryotes
   1532..2120    +  rep_origin     ori: high-copy-number ColE1/pMB1/pBR322/pUC origin of replication
   2306..2445    -  misc_feature   bom: basis of mobility region from pBR322
   2547..2738    -  CDS            rop: Rop protein, which maintains plasmids at low copy number; rop
   2755..3135    +  CDS            YPB1_ECOLX: Protein predicted: Swiss-Prot protein existence level 4. From Escherichia coli.
   3207..3498    -  CDS            TcR (fragment): tetracycline efflux protein; tet; confers resistance to tetracycline
   3513..3534    -  protein_bind   CAP binding site: CAP binding activates transcription in the presence of cAMP. E. coli catabolite activator protein
   3547..4629    -  CDS            lacI: lac repressor; lacI; The lac repressor binds to the lac operator to inhibit transcription in E. coli. This inhibition can be relieved by adding lactose or isopropyl-β-D-thiogalactopyranoside (IPTG).
   4630..4707    -  promoter       lacI promoter: lacI
   4715..4994    -  CDS            TcR (fragment): tetracycline efflux protein; tet; confers resistance to tetracycline
   5016..5034    +  promoter       T7 promoter: promoter for bacteriophage T7 RNA polymerase
   5035..5059    +  protein_bind   lac operator: The lac repressor binds to the lac operator to inhibit transcription in E. coli. This inhibition can be relieved by adding lactose or isopropyl-β-D-thiogalactopyranoside (IPTG). lac repressor encoded by lacI
   5074..5096    +  RBS            RBS: efficient ribosome binding site from bacteriophage T7 gene 10 (Olins and Rangwala, 1989)
   5115..5131    +  CDS            capTEV™ (fragment) (sequence withheld): composite tag for in vivo biotinylation, TEV protease cleavage, and 6xHis tagging
   5142..5159    +  CDS            thrombin site (sequence withheld): thrombin recognition and cleavage site
   5163..5810    +  CDS            RAN (sequence withheld): RAN_CANLF - Experimental evidence at protein level: Swiss-Prot protein existence level 1. GTPase involved in nucleocytoplasmic transport, participating both to the import and the export from the nucleus of proteins and RNAs. Switches between a cytoplasmic GDP- and a nuclear GTP-bound state by nucleotide exchange and GTP hydrolysis. Nuclear import receptors such as importin beta bind their substrates only in the absence of GTP- bound RAN and release them upon direct interaction with GTP-bound RAN, while export receptors behave in the opposite way. Thereby, RAN controls cargo loading and release
   5854..5871    +  CDS            9xHis (fragment): 9xHis affinity tag
   5881..5930    +  CDS            SET1 (fragment): solubility-enhancement tag derived from T7 phage gene 10B
   5938..11      +  terminator     T7 terminator (across the origin): transcription terminator for bacteriophage T7 RNA polymerase
>Addgene plasmid #186270 | pET28b_RanWT | addgene full sequence | sequence record 366884 | Addgene NGS Result
GGGGTTTTTTGCTGAAAGGAGGAACTATATCCGGATTGGCGAATGGG
[124 nt withheld, positions 48-171]
C
[91 nt withheld, positions 173-263]
A
[49 nt withheld, positions 265-313]
CCTTTGACGTTGGAGTCCACGTTCTTT
[37 nt withheld, positions 341-377]
ACCCTATCTCGGTCTATTCTTTTGATTTATAAGGGATTTTGCCGATTTCGGCCTATTGGTTAAAAAATGA
GCTGATTTAACAAAAATTTAACGCGAATTTTAACAAAATATTAACGCTTACAATTTAGGTGGCACTTTTC
GGGGAAATGTGCGCGGAACCCCTATTTGTTTATTTTTCTAAATACATTCAAATATGTATCCGCTCATGAA
TTAATTCTTAGAAAAACTCATCGAGCATCAAATGAAACTGCAATTTATTCATATCAGGATTATCAATACC
ATATTTTTGAAAAAGCCGTTTCTGTAATGAAGGAGAAAACTCACCGAGGCAGTTCCATAGGATGGCAAGA
TCCTGGTATCGGTCTGCGATTCCGACTCGTCCAACATCAATACAACCTATTAATTTCCCCTCGTCAAAAA
TAAGGTTATCAAGTGAGAAATCACCATGAGTGACGACTGAATCCGGTGAGAATGGCAAAAGTTTATGCAT
TTCTTTCCAGACTTGTTCAACAGGCCAGCCATTACGCTCGTCATCAAAATCACTCGCATCAACCAAACCG
TTATTCATTCGTGATTGCGCCTGAGCGAGACGAAATACGCGATCGCTGTTAAAAGGACAATTACAAACAG
GAATCGAATGCAACCGGCGCAGGAACACTGCCAGCGCATCAACAATATTTTCACCTGAATCAGGATATTC
TTCTAATACCTGGAATGCTGTTTTCCCGGGGATCGCAGTGGTGAGTAACCATGCATCATCAGGAGTACGG
ATAAAATGCTTGATGGTCGGAAGAGGCATAAATTCCGTCAGCCAGTTTAGTCTGACCATCTCATCTGTAA
CATCATTGGCAACGCTACCTTTGCCATGTTTCAGAAACAACTCTGGCGCATCGGGCTTCCCATACAATCG
ATAGATTGTCGCACCTGATTGCCCGACATTATCGCGAGCCCATTTATACCCATATAAATCAGCATCCATG
TTGGAATTTAATCGCGGCCTAGAGCAAGACGTTTCCCGTTGAATATGGCTCATAACACCCCTTGTATTAC
TGTTTATGTAAGCAGACAGTTTTATTGTTCATGACCAAAATCCCTTAACGTGAGTTTTCGTTCCACTGAG
CGTCAGACCCCGTAGAAAAGATCAAAGGATCTTCTTGAGATCCTTTTTTTCTGCGCGTAATCTGCTGCTT
GCAAACAAAAAAACCACCGCTACCAGCGGTGGTTTGTTTGCCGGATCAAGAGCTACCAACTCTTTTTCCG
AAGGTAACTGGCTTCAGCAGAGCGCAGATACCAAATACTGTCCTTCTAGTGTAGCCGTAGTTAGGCCACC
ACTTCAAGAACTCTGTAGCACCGCCTACATACCTCGCTCTGCTAATCCTGTTACCAGTGGCTGCTGCCAG
TGGCGATAAGTCGTGTCTTACCGGGTTGGACTCAAGACGATAGTTACCGGATAAGGCGCAGCGGTCGGGC
TGAACGGGGGGTTCGTGCACACAGCCCAGCTTGGAGCGAACGACCTACACCGAACTGAGATACCTACAGC
GTGAGCTATGAGAAAGCGCCACGCTTCCCGAAGGGAGAAAGGCGGACAGGTATCCGGTAAGCGGCAGGGT
CGGAACAGGAGAGCGCACGAGGGAGCTTCCAGGGGGAAACGCCTGGTATCTTTATAGTCCTGTCGGGTTT
CGCCACCTCTGACTTGAGCGTCGATTTTTGTGATGCTCGTCAGGGGGGCGGAGCCTATGGAAAAACGCCA
GCAACGCGGCCTTTTTACGGTTCCTGGCCTTTTGCTGGCCTTTTGCTCACATGTTCTTTCCTGCGTTATC
CCCTGATTCTGTGGATAACCGTATTACCGCCTTTGAGTGAGCTGATACCGCTCGCCGCAGCCGAACGACC
GAGCGCAGCGAGTCAGTGAGCGAGGAAGCGGAAGAGCGCCTGATGCGGTATTTTCTCCTTACGCATCTGT
GCGGTATTTCACACCGCAATGGTGCACTCTCAGTACAATCTGCTCTGATGCCGCATAGTTAAGCCAGTAT
ACACTCCGCTATCGCTACGTGACTGGGTCATGGCTGCGCCCCGACACCCGCCAACACCCGCTGACGCGCC
CTGACGGGCTTGTCTGCTCCCGGCATCCGCTTACAGACAAGCTGTGACCGTCTCCGGGAGCTGCATGTGT
CAGAGGTTTTCACCGTCATCACCGAAACGCGCGAGGCAGCTGCGGTAAAGCTCATCAGCGTGGTCGTGAA
GCGATTCACAGATGTCTGCCTGTTCATCCGCGTCCAGCTCGTTGAGTTTCTCCAGAAGCGTTAATGTCTG
GCTTCTGATAAAGCGGGCCATGTTAAGGGCGGTTTTTTCCTGTTTGGTCACTGATGCCTCCGTGTAAGGG
GGATTTCTGTTCATGGGGGTAATGATACCGATGAAACGAGAGAGGATGCTCACGATACGGGTTACTGATG
ATGAACATGCCCGGTTACTGGAACGTTGTGAGGGTAAACAACTGGCGGTATGGATGCGGCGGGACCAGAG
AAAAATCACTCAGGGTCAATGCCAGCGCTTCGTTAATACAGATGTAGGTGTTCCACAGGGTAGCCAGCAG
CATCCTGCGATGCAGATCCGGAACATAATGGTGCAGGGCGCTGACTTCCGCGTTTCCAGACTTTACGAAA
CACGGAAACCGAAGACCATTCATGTTGTTGCTCAGGTCGCAGACGTTTTGCAGCAGCAGTCGCTTCACGT
TCGCTCGCGTATCGGTGATTCATTCTGCTAACCAGTAAGGCAACCCCGCCAGCCTAGCCGGGTCCTCAAC
GACAGGAGCACGATCATGCGCACCCGTGGGGCCGCCATGCCGGCGATAATGGCCTGCTTCTCGCCGAAAC
GTTTGGTGGCGGGACCAGTGACGAAGGCTTGAGCGAGGGCGTGCAAGATTCCGAATACCGCAAGCGACAG
GCCGATCATCGTCGCGCTCCAGCGAAAGCGGTCCTCGCCGAAAATGACCCAGAGCGCTGCCGGCACCTGT
CCTACGAGTTGCATGATAAAGAAGACAGTCATAAGTGCGGCGACGATAGTCATGCCCCGCGCCCACCGGA
AGGAGCTGACTGGGTTGAAGGCTCTCAAGGGCATCGGTCGAGATCCCGGTGCCTAATGAGTGAGCTAACT
TACATTAATTGCGTTGCGCTCACTGCCCGCTTTCCAGTCGGGAAACCTGTCGTGCCAGCTGCATTAATGA
ATCGGCCAACGCGCGGGGAGAGGCGGTTTGCGTATTGGGCGCCAGGGTGGTTTTTCTTTTCACCAGTGAG
ACGGGCAACAGCTGATTGCCCTTCACCGCCTGGCCCTGAGAGAGTTGCAGCAAGCGGTCCACGCTGGTTT
GCCCCAGCAGGCGAAAATCCTGTTTGATGGTGGTTAACGGCGGGATATAACATGAGCTGTCTTCGGTATC
GTCGTATCCCACTACCGAGATATCCGCACCAACGCGCAGCCCGGACTCGGTAATGGCGCGCATTGCGCCC
AGCGCCATCTGATCGTTGGCAACCAGCATCGCAGTGGGAACGATGCCCTCATTCAGCATTTGCATGGTTT
GTTGAAAACCGGACATGGCACTCCAGTCGCCTTCCCGTTCCGCTATCGGCTGAATTTGATTGCGAGTGAG
ATATTTATGCCAGCCAGCCAGACGCAGACGCGCCGAGACAGAACTTAATGGGCCCGCTAACAGCGCGATT
TGCTGGTGACCCAATGCGACCAGATGCTCCACGCCCAGTCGCGTACCGTCTTCATGGGAGAAAATAATAC
TGTTGATGGGTGTCTGGTCAGAGACATCAAGAAATAACGCCGGAACATTAGTGCAGGCAGCTTCCACAGC
AATGGCATCCTGGTCATCCAGCGGATAGTTAATGATCAGCCCACTGACGCGTTGCGCGAGAAGATTGTGC
ACCGCCGCTTTACAGGCTTCGACGCCGCTTCGTTCTACCATCGACACCACCACGCTGGCACCCAGTTGAT
CGGCGCGAGATTTAATCGCCGCGACAATTTGCGACGGCGCGTGCAGGGCCAGACTGGAGGTGGCAACGCC
AATCAGCAACGACTGTTTGCCCGCCAGTTGTTGTGCCACGCGGTTGGGAATGTAATTCAGCTCCGCCATC
GCCGCTTCCACTTTTTCCCGCGTTTTCGCAGAAACGTGGCTGGCCTGGTTCACCACGCGGGAAACGGTCT
GATAAGAGACACCGGCATACTCTGCGACATCGTATAACGTTACTGGTTTCACATTCACCACCCTGAATTG
ACTCTCTTCCGGGCGCTATCATGCCATACCGCGAAAGGTTTTGCGCCATTCGATGGTGTCCGGGATCTCG
ACGCTCTCCCTTATGCGACTCCTGCATTAGGAAGCAGCCCAGTAGTAGGTTGAGGCCGTTGAGCACCGCC
GCCGCAAGGAATGGTGCATGCAAGGAGATGGCGCCCAACAGTCCCCCGGCCACGGGGCCTGCCACCATAC
CCACGCCGAAACAAGCGCTCATGAGCCCGAAGTGGCGAGCCCGATCTTCCCCATCGGTGATGTCGGCGAT
ATAGGCGCCAGCAACCGCACCTGTGGCGCCGGTGATGCCGGCCACGATGCGTCCGGCGTAGAGGATCGAG
ATCTCGATCCCGCGAAATTAATACGACTCACTATAGGGGAATTGTGAGCGGATAACAATTCCCCTCTAGA
AATAATTTTGTTTAACTTTAAGAAGGAGATATACCATG
[705 nt withheld, positions 5106-5810]
TGAGAATTCGAGCTCCGTCGACAAGCTTGCGGCCGCACTCGAGCACCACCACCACCACCACTGAGATCCG
GCTGCTAACAAAGCCCGAAAGGAAGCTGAGTTGGCTGCTGCCACCGCTGAGCAATAACTAGCATAACCCC
TTGGGGCCTCTAAACGGGTCTTGA
